Addgene plasmid #169720: SPOP-V5 (WT)
Purpose: Mammalian Expression of wild-type mouse SPOP
Depositing lab: Tanja Mittag. Depositing organization: St. Jude Children's Research Hospital. Publication: Cancer Mutations of the Tumor Suppressor SPOP Disrupt the Formation of Active, Phase-Separated Compartments. Bouchard JJ, Otero JH, Scott DC, Szulc E, Martin EW, Sabri N, Granata D, Marzahn MR, Lindorff-Larsen K, Salvatella X, Schulman BA, Mittag T. Mol Cell. 2018 Oct 4;72(1):19-36.e8. doi: 10.1016/j.molcel.2018.08.027. Epub 2018 Sep 20. PubMed 30244836.
Backbone
  Vector backbone: pCDNA.3
  Backbone manufacturer: Invitrogen
  Vector type: Mammalian Expression
Growth in bacteria
  Bacterial resistance: Ampicillin, 100 μg/mL
  Growth temperature: 37°C
  Growth strain: DH5alpha
  Copy number: High Copy
Gene/Insert
  Gene/Insert name: SPOP
  Species: M. musculus (mouse)
  Insert size (bp): 1170
  Entrez Gene: Spop (a.k.a. Pcif1, TEF2)
  Promoter: CMV
  Tag / fusion protein: V5 (N terminal on insert)
  Cloning method: Gateway Cloning
Terms and licenses: Academic/Nonprofit Terms; Industry Terms: Not Available to Industry
How to cite: SPOP-V5 (WT) was a gift from Tanja Mittag (Addgene plasmid # 169720 ; http://n2t.net/addgene:169720 ; RRID:Addgene_169720)
