[The description below was written by a language model from this plasmid's Addgene catalogue record and pLannotate feature annotations shown in this document.]
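Description:
SPOP-V5 (WT) is a mammalian expression plasmid built on a pcDNA3-type backbone and assembled by Gateway cloning. It is intended for transient or stable expression of wild-type mouse SPOP in cultured cells. The sequenced construct is about 6.6 kb. In E. coli it replicates from a high-copy ColE1/pUC origin and is selected through the β-lactamase (AmpR) gene. An f1 phage origin is also present, a standard backbone element that permits single-stranded DNA production. For mammalian cells, a separate cassette places the neomycin phosphotransferase gene under the SV40 enhancer/early promoter with an SV40 polyadenylation signal, so stable integrants can be selected with G418. The short ble, lacI, lac promoter/operator and HIV LTR matches in the feature table are small fragments. They are most likely backbone remnants or annotation artefacts rather than functional parts.

The payload is driven by the human CMV immediate-early enhancer and promoter and terminated by the bovine growth hormone polyadenylation signal. A T7 promoter sits just upstream of the coding region and could be used for in vitro transcription. The open reading frame begins with a V5 epitope tag fused directly to the N-terminus of SPOP, which allows detection or immunoprecipitation with anti-V5 antibodies. The annotation software matched the insert to human SPOP, whereas the catalogue lists the species as mouse; this would be expected if the two orthologues are very similar. SPOP is the substrate-recognition adaptor of a cullin-3–RING E3 ubiquitin ligase that targets proteins such as DAXX, GLI2 and GLI3 for ubiquitination. According to the associated publication title, the construct relates to work on how cancer mutations in this tumour suppressor disrupt active, phase-separated compartments, and this plasmid carries the wild-type form.
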