Features (pLannotate 1.2.2; 21 found; start..end, strand, type, name):
      1..380     +  enhancer       CMV enhancer: human cytomegalovirus immediate early enhancer
    381..584     +  promoter       CMV promoter: human cytomegalovirus (CMV) immediate early promoter
    580..613     +  LTR            5' LTR (truncated) (fragment): truncated 5' long terminal repeat (LTR) from HIV-1
    629..647     +  promoter       T7 promoter: promoter for bacteriophage T7 RNA polymerase
    737..778     +  CDS            V5 tag: epitope tag from simian virus 5
    779..1900    +  CDS            SPOP: SPOP_HUMAN - Experimental evidence at protein level: Swiss-Prot protein existence level 1. Component of a cullin-RING-based BCR (BTB-CUL3-RBX1) E3 ubiquitin-protein ligase complex that mediates the ubiquitination of target proteins, leading most often to their proteasomal degradation. In complex with CUL3, involved in ubiquitination and proteasomal degradation of BRMS1, DAXX, PDX1/IPF1, GLI2 and GLI3. In complex with CUL3, involved in ubiquitination of MACROH2A1 and BMI1; this does not lead to their proteasomal degradation. Inhibits transcriptional activation of PDX1/IPF1 targets, such as insu
   1941..2165    +  polyA_signal   bGH poly(A) signal: bovine growth hormone polyadenylation signal
   2169..2190    +  promoter       SV40 promoter (fragment): SV40 enhancer and early promoter
   2211..2639    +  rep_origin     f1 ori (sequence partly withheld): f1 bacteriophage origin of replication; arrow indicates direction of (+) strand synthesis
   2653..2982    +  promoter       SV40 promoter: SV40 enhancer and early promoter
   3049..3840    +  CDS            neo: KKA2_KLEPN - Also known as kan, nptII. Experimental evidence at protein level: Swiss-Prot protein existence level 1. Resistance to kanamycin, neomycin, paromomycin, ribostamycin, butirosin and gentamicin B. From Klebsiella pneumoniae.
   3864..4022    +  CDS            ble (fragment): BLE_KLEPN - Experimental evidence at protein level: Swiss-Prot protein existence level 1. Binding protein with a strong affinity to the bleomycin family of antibiotics. Binds to CL990; an antimitotic-antibiotic compound. From Klebsiella pneumoniae.
   4017..4138    +  polyA_signal   SV40 poly(A) signal: SV40 polyadenylation signal
   4211..4227    -  protein_bind   lac operator: The lac repressor binds to the lac operator to inhibit transcription in E. coli. This inhibition can be relieved by adding lactose or isopropyl-β-D-thiogalactopyranoside (IPTG). lac repressor encoded by lacI
   4235..4265    -  promoter       lac promoter: promoter for the E. coli lac operon
   4280..4301    -  protein_bind   CAP binding site: CAP binding activates transcription in the presence of cAMP. E. coli catabolite activator protein
   4314..4406    -  CDS            lacI (fragment): lac repressor; lacI; The lac repressor binds to the lac operator to inhibit transcription in E. coli. This inhibition can be relieved by adding lactose or isopropyl-β-D-thiogalactopyranoside (IPTG).
   4589..5177    -  rep_origin     ori: high-copy-number ColE1/pMB1/pBR322/pUC origin of replication
   5348..6208    -  CDS            AmpR: β-lactamase; bla; confers resistance to ampicillin, carbenicillin, and related antibiotics
   6209..6313    -  promoter       AmpR promoter: bla
   6372..6424    -  misc_feature   bom (fragment): basis of mobility region from pBR322
>Addgene plasmid #169720 | SPOP-V5 (WT) | addgene full sequence | sequence record 334841 | Addgene NGS Result
GACATTGATTATTGACTAGTTATTAATAGTAATCAATTACGGGGTCATTAGTTCATAGCCCATATATGGA
GTTCCGCGTTACATAACTTACGGTAAATGGCCCGCCTGGCTGACCGCCCAACGACCCCCGCCCATTGACG
TCAATAATGACGTATGTTCCCATAGTAACGCCAATAGGGACTTTCCATTGACGTCAATGGGTGGAGTATT
TACGGTAAACTGCCCACTTGGCAGTACATCAAGTGTATCATATGCCAAGTACGCCCCCTATTGACGTCAA
TGACGGTAAATGGCCCGCCTGGCATTATGCCCAGTACATGACCTTATGGGACTTTCCTACTTGGCAGTAC
ATCTACGTATTAGTCATCGCTATTACCATGGTGATGCGGTTTTGGCAGTACATCAATGGGCGTGGATAGC
GGTTTGACTCACGGGGATTTCCAAGTCTCCACCCCATTGACGTCAATGGGAGTTTGTTTTGGCACCAAAA
TCAACGGGACTTTCCAAAATGTCGTAACAACTCCGCCCCATTGACGCAAATGGGCGGTAGGCGTGTACGG
TGGGAGGTCTATATAAGCAGAGCTCTCTGGCTAACTAGAGAACCCACTGCTTACTGGCTTATCGAAATTA
ATACGACTCACTATAGGGAGACCCAAGCTGGCTAGCGTTTAAACTTAAGCTTGGTACCGAGCTCGGATCC
ACTAGTCCAGTGTGGTGGAATTCTGCAGATATCATGGGTAAGCCTATCCCTAACCCTCTCCTCGGTCTCG
ATTCTACGATGTCAAGGGTTCCAAGTCCTCCACCTCCGGCAGAAATGTCGAGTGGTCCCGTTGCCGAGAG
CTGGTGCTATACACAGATCAAGGTAGTGAAGTTCTCCTACATGTGGACCATCAATAACTTTAGTTTTTGC
CGGGAGGAAATGGGTGAAGTCATAAAAAGTTCAACTTTTTCATCAGGAGCCAATGATAAACTGAAATGGT
GTTTGCGAGTAAACCCGAAAGGGCTAGATGAAGAAAGCAAAGATTACCTGTCGCTTTACCTGTTGTTGGT
CAGCTGTCCAAAGAGTGAAGTTCGGGCAAAGTTCAAGTTCTCCATCCTGAATGCCAAGGGAGAAGAAACC
AAAGCTATGGAGAGTCAGCGAGCTTATAGGTTCGTGCAAGGCAAAGACTGGGGATTCAAAAAATTCATCC
GCAGAGATTTTCTCTTGGACGAGGCCAATGGGCTTCTCCCTGATGACAAGCTCACCCTCTTCTGTGAGGT
GAGTGTAGTACAAGACTCTGTCAATATTTCTGGGCAGAATACTATGAACATGGTAAAGGTTCCTGAATGC
CGGTTGGCAGATGAGTTAGGAGGGCTGTGGGAGAACTCTCGATTCACCGACTGCTGCTTGTGTGTGGCTG
GTCAAGAATTCCAGGCTCACAAGGCTATCTTAGCAGCTCGGTCTCCAGTCTTCAGTGCCATGTTTGAACA
TGAAATGGAGGAGAGCAAAAAGAATCGGGTTGAGATTAACGACGTGGAGCCTGAGGTGTTTAAGGAGATG
ATGTGCTTCATCTACACGGGGAAGGCGCCGAACCTCGACAAGATGGCTGACGACTTGCTGGCAGCTGCCG
ATAAGTACGCCCTGGAGCGTCTGAAGGTCATGTGTGAGGACGCCCTCTGCAGTAACCTCTCTGTGGAGAA
CGCTGCAGAGATTCTCATCCTGGCTGACCTCCACAGCGCAGATCAGCTGAAGACGCAGGCAGTTGATTTC
ATCAACTATCATGCTTCGGATGTCTTGGAGACCTCTGGGTGGAAGTCAATGGTGGTGTCACATCCCCACT
TAGTGGCAGAAGCATACCGTTCTCTGGCTTCAGCACAGTGCCCTTTCCTGGGGCCCCCACGCAAACGCCT
GAAGCAATCCTAATCTAGAGGGCCCGTTTAAACCCGCTGATCAGCCTCGACTGTGCCTTCTAGTTGCCAG
CCATCTGTTGTTTGCCCCTCCCCCGTGCCTTCCTTGACCCTGGAAGGTGCCACTCCCACTGTCCTTTCCT
AATAAAATGAGGAAATTGCATCGCATTGTCTGAGTAGGTGTCATTCTATTCTGGGGGGTGGGGTGGGGCA
GGACAGCAAGGGGGAGGATTGGGAAGACAATAGCAGGCATGCTGGGGATGCGGTGGGCTCTATGGCTTCT
GAGGCGGAAAGAACCAGCTGGGGCTCTAGGGGGTATCCCC
[124 nt withheld, positions 2211-2334]
C
[91 nt withheld, positions 2336-2426]
A
[49 nt withheld, positions 2428-2476]
CCTTTGACGTTGGAGTCCACGTTCTTT
[37 nt withheld, positions 2504-2540]
ACCCTATCTCGGTCTATTCTTTTGATTTATAAGGGATTTTGCCGATTTCGGCCTATTGGTTAAAAAATGA
GCTGATTTAACAAAAATTTAACGCGAATTAATTCTGTGGAATGTGTGTCAGTTAGGGTGTGGAAAGTCCC
CAGGCTCCCCAGCAGGCAGAAGTATGCAAAGCATGCATCTCAATTAGTCAGCAACCAGGTGTGGAAAGTC
CCCAGGCTCCCCAGCAGGCAGAAGTATGCAAAGCATGCATCTCAATTAGTCAGCAACCATAGTCCCGCCC
CTAACTCCGCCCATCCCGCCCCTAACTCCGCCCAGTTCCGCCCATTCTCCGCCCCATGGCTGACTAATTT
TTTTTATTTATGCAGAGGCCGAGGCCGCCTCTGCCTCTGAGCTATTCCAGAAGTAGTGAGGAGGCTTTTT
TGGAGGCCTAGGCTTTTGCAAAAAGCTCCCGGGAGCTTGTATATCCATTTTCGGATCTGATCAAGAGACA
GGATGAGGATCGTTTCGCATGATTGAACAAGATGGATTGCACGCAGGTTCTCCGGCCGCTTGGGTGGAGA
GGCTATTCGGCTATGACTGGGCACAACAGACAATCGGCTGCTCTGATGCCGCCGTGTTCCGGCTGTCAGC
GCAGGGGCGCCCGGTTCTTTTTGTCAAGACCGACCTGTCCGGTGCCCTGAATGAACTGCAGGACGAGGCA
GCGCGGCTATCGTGGCTGGCCACGACGGGCGTTCCTTGCGCAGCTGTGCTCGACGTTGTCACTGAAGCGG
GAAGGGACTGGCTGCTATTGGGCGAAGTGCCGGGGCAGGATCTCCTGTCATCTCACCTTGCTCCTGCCGA
GAAAGTATCCATCATGGCTGATGCAATGCGGCGGCTGCATACGCTTGATCCGGCTACCTGCCCATTCGAC
CACCAAGCGAAACATCGCATCGAGCGAGCACGTACTCGGATGGAAGCCGGTCTTGTCGATCAGGATGATC
TGGACGAAGAGCATCAGGGGCTCGCGCCAGCCGAACTGTTCGCCAGGCTCAAGGCGCGCATGCCCGACGG
CGAGGATCTCGTCGTGACCCATGGCGATGCCTGCTTGCCGAATATCATGGTGGAAAATGGCCGCTTTTCT
GGATTCATCGACTGTGGCCGGCTGGGTGTGGCGGACCGCTATCAGGACATAGCGTTGGCTACCCGTGATA
TTGCTGAAGAGCTTGGCGGCGAATGGGCTGACCGCTTCCTCGTGCTTTACGGTATCGCCGCTCCCGATTC
GCAGCGCATCGCCTTCTATCGCCTTCTTGACGAGTTCTTCTGAGCGGGACTCTGGGGTTCGAAATGACCG
ACCAAGCGACGCCCAACCTGCCATCACGAGATTTCGATTCCACCGCCGCCTTCTATGAAAGGTTGGGCTT
CGGAATCGTTTTCCGGGACGCCGGCTGGATGATCCTCCAGCGCGGGGATCTCATGCTGGAGTTCTTCGCC
CACCCCAACTTGTTTATTGCAGCTTATAATGGTTACAAATAAAGCAATAGCATCACAAATTTCACAAATA
AAGCATTTTTTTCACTGCATTCTAGTTGTGGTTTGTCCAAACTCATCAATGTATCTTATCATGTCTGTAT
ACCGTCGACCTCTAGCTAGAGCTTGGCGTAATCATGGTCATAGCTGTTTCCTGTGTGAAATTGTTATCCG
CTCACAATTCCACACAACATACGAGCCGGAAGCATAAAGTGTAAAGCCTGGGGTGCCTAATGAGTGAGCT
AACTCACATTAATTGCGTTGCGCTCACTGCCCGCTTTCCAGTCGGGAAACCTGTCGTGCCAGCTGCATTA
ATGAATCGGCCAACGCGCGGGGAGAGGCGGTTTGCGTATTGGGCGCTCTTCCGCTTCCTCGCTCACTGAC
TCGCTGCGCTCGGTCGTTCGGCTGCGGCGAGCGGTATCAGCTCACTCAAAGGCGGTAATACGGTTATCCA
CAGAATCAGGGGATAACGCAGGAAAGAACATGTGAGCAAAAGGCCAGCAAAAGGCCAGGAACCGTAAAAA
GGCCGCGTTGCTGGCGTTTTTCCATAGGCTCCGCCCCCCTGACGAGCATCACAAAAATCGACGCTCAAGT
CAGAGGTGGCGAAACCCGACAGGACTATAAAGATACCAGGCGTTTCCCCCTGGAAGCTCCCTCGTGCGCT
CTCCTGTTCCGACCCTGCCGCTTACCGGATACCTGTCCGCCTTTCTCCCTTCGGGAAGCGTGGCGCTTTC
TCATAGCTCACGCTGTAGGTATCTCAGTTCGGTGTAGGTCGTTCGCTCCAAGCTGGGCTGTGTGCACGAA
CCCCCCGTTCAGCCCGACCGCTGCGCCTTATCCGGTAACTATCGTCTTGAGTCCAACCCGGTAAGACACG
ACTTATCGCCACTGGCAGCAGCCACTGGTAACAGGATTAGCAGAGCGAGGTATGTAGGCGGTGCTACAGA
GTTCTTGAAGTGGTGGCCTAACTACGGCTACACTAGAAGAACAGTATTTGGTATCTGCGCTCTGCTGAAG
CCAGTTACCTTCGGAAAAAGAGTTGGTAGCTCTTGATCCGGCAAACAAACCACCGCTGGTAGCGGTGGTT
TTTTTGTTTGCAAGCAGCAGATTACGCGCAGAAAAAAAGGATCTCAAGAAGATCCTTTGATCTTTTCTAC
GGGGTCTGACGCTCAGTGGAACGAAAACTCACGTTAAGGGATTTTGGTCATGAGATTATCAAAAAGGATC
TTCACCTAGATCCTTTTAAATTAAAAATGAAGTTTTAAATCAATCTAAAGTATATATGAGTAAACTTGGT
CTGACAGTTACCAATGCTTAATCAGTGAGGCACCTATCTCAGCGATCTGTCTATTTCGTTCATCCATAGT
TGCCTGACTCCCCGTCGTGTAGATAACTACGATACGGGAGGGCTTACCATCTGGCCCCAGTGCTGCAATG
ATACCGCGAGACCCACGCTCACCGGCTCCAGATTTATCAGCAATAAACCAGCCAGCCGGAAGGGCCGAGC
GCAGAAGTGGTCCTGCAACTTTATCCGCCTCCATCCAGTCTATTAATTGTTGCCGGGAAGCTAGAGTAAG
TAGTTCGCCAGTTAATAGTTTGCGCAACGTTGTTGCCATTGCTACAGGCATCGTGGTGTCACGCTCGTCG
TTTGGTATGGCTTCATTCAGCTCCGGTTCCCAACGATCAAGGCGAGTTACATGATCCCCCATGTTGTGCA
AAAAAGCGGTTAGCTCCTTCGGTCCTCCGATCGTTGTCAGAAGTAAGTTGGCCGCAGTGTTATCACTCAT
GGTTATGGCAGCACTGCATAATTCTCTTACTGTCATGCCATCCGTAAGATGCTTTTCTGTGACTGGTGAG
TACTCAACCAAGTCATTCTGAGAATAGTGTATGCGGCGACCGAGTTGCTCTTGCCCGGCGTCAATACGGG
ATAATACCGCGCCACATAGCAGAACTTTAAAAGTGCTCATCATTGGAAAACGTTCTTCGGGGCGAAAACT
CTCAAGGATCTTACCGCTGTTGAGATCCAGTTCGATGTAACCCACTCGTGCACCCAACTGATCTTCAGCA
TCTTTTACTTTCACCAGCGTTTCTGGGTGAGCAAAAACAGGAAGGCAAAATGCCGCAAAAAAGGGAATAA
GGGCGACACGGAAATGTTGAATACTCATACTCTTCCTTTTTCAATATTATTGAAGCATTTATCAGGGTTA
TTGTCTCATGAGCGGATACATATTTGAATGTATTTAGAAAAATAAACAAATAGGGGTTCCGCGCACATTT
CCCCGAAAAGTGCCACCTGACGTCGACGGATCGGGAGATCTCCCGATCCCCTATGGTGCACTCTCAGTAC
AATCTGCTCTGATGCCGCATAGTTAAGCCAGTATCTGCTCCCTGCTTGTGTGTTGGAGGTCGCTGAGTAG
TGCGCGAGCAAAATTTAAGCTACAACAAGGCAAGGCTTGACCGACAATTGCATGAAGAATCTGCTTAGGG
TTAGGCGTTTTGCGCTGCTTCGCGATGTACGGGCCAGATATACGCGTT
