>Addgene plasmid #169720 | SPOP-V5 (WT) | depositor partial sequence | sequence record 331058 | SPOP-V5 (WT) sequence 1915 bps
ATTGACGCAAATGGGCGGTAGGCGTGTACGGTGGGAGGTCTATATAAGCAGAGCTCTCTGGCTAACTAGA
GAACCCACTGCTTACTGGCTTATCGAAATTAATACGACTCACTATAGGGAGACCCAAGCTGGCTAGCGTT
TAAACTTAAGCTTGGTACCGAGCTCGGATCCACTAGTCCAGTGTGGTGGAATTCTGCAGATATCATGGGT
AAGCCTATCCCTAACCCTCTCCTCGGTCTCGATTCTACGATGTCAAGGGTTCCAAGTCCTCCACCTCCGG
CAGAAATGTCGAGTGGTCCCGTTGCCGAGAGCTGGTGCTATACACAGATCAAGGTAGTGAAGTTCTCCTA
CATGTGGACCATCAATAACTTTAGTTTTTGCCGGGAGGAAATGGGTGAAGTCATAAAAAGTTCAACTTTT
TCATCAGGAGCCAATGATAAACTGAAATGGTGTTTGCGAGTAAACCCGAAAGGGCTAGATGAAGAAAGCA
AAGATTACCTGTCGCTTTACCTGTTGTTGGTCAGCTGTCCAAAGAGTGAAGTTCGGGCAAAGTTCAAGTT
CTCCATCCTGAATGCCAAGGGAGAAGAAACCAAAGCTATGGAGAGTCAGCGAGCTTATAGGTTCGTGCAA
GGCAAAGACTGGGGATTCAAAAAATTCATCCGCAGAGATTTTCTCTTGGACGAGGCCAATGGGCTTCTCC
CTGATGACAAGCTCACCCTCTTCTGTGAGGTGAGTGTAGTACAAGACTCTGTCAATATTTCTGGGCAGAA
TACTATGAACATGGTAAAGGTTCCTGAATGCCGGTTGGCAGATGAGTTAGGAGGGCTGTGGGAGAACTCT
CGATTCACCGACTGCTGCTTGTGTGTGGCTGGTCAAGAATTCCAGGCTCACAAGGCTATCTTAGCAGCTC
GGTCTCCAGTCTTCAGTGCCATGTTTGAACATGAAATGGAGGAGAGCAAAAAGAATCGGGTTGAGATTAA
CGACGTGGAGCCTGAGGTGTTTAAGGAGATGATGTGCTTCATCTACACGGGGAAGGCGCCGAACCTCGAC
AAGATGGCTGACGACTTGCTGGCAGCTGCCGATAAGTACGCCCTGGAGCGTCTGAAGGTCATGTGTGAGG
ACGCCCTCTGCAGTAACCTCTCTGTGGAGAACGCTGCAGAGATTCTCATCCTGGCTGACCTCCACAGCGC
AGATCAGCTGAAGACGCAGGCAGTTGATTTCATCAACTATCATGCTTCGGATGTCTTGGAGACCTCTGGG
TGGAAGTCAATGGTGGTGTCACATCCCCACTTAGTGGCAGAAGCATACCGTTCTCTGGCTTCAGCACAGT
GCCCTTTCCTGGGGCCCCCACGCAAACGCCTGAAGCAATCCTAATCTAGAGGGCCCGTTTAAACCCGCTG
ATCAGCCTCGACTGTGCCTTCTAGTTGCCAGCCATCTGTTGTTTGCCCCTCCCCCGTGCCTTCCTTGACC
CTGGAAGGTGCCACTCCCACTGTCCTTTCCTAATAAAATGAGGAAATTGCATCGCATTGTCTGAGTAGGT
GTCATTCTATTCTGGGGGGTGGGGTGGGGCAGGACAGCAAGGGGGAGGATTGGGAAGACAATAGCAGGCA
TGCTGGGGATGCGGTGGGCTCTATGGCTTCTGAGGCGGAAAGAACCAGCTGGGGCTCTAGGGGGTATCCC
C
[124 nt withheld, positions 1682-1805]
C
[91 nt withheld, positions 1807-1897]
NGGGTGATGGTTCACGTA
